Addgene plasmid #157290: pD649-HAsp-NTM-COMP5AP-AviTag-9xHis
Purpose: Mammalian expression of cell-surface protein extracellular domain fused to COMP5AP-AviTag-9xHis. Protein is secreted from cells.
Depositing lab: Chris Garcia. Depositing organization: Stanford University. Publication: A Human IgSF Cell-Surface Interactome Reveals a Complex Network of Protein-Protein Interactions. Wojtowicz WM, Vielmetter J, Fernandes RA, Siepe DH, Eastman CL, Chisholm GB, Cox S, Klock H, Anderson PW, Rue SM, Miller JJ, Glaser SM, Bragstad ML, Vance J, Lam AW, Lesley SA, Zinn K, Garcia KC. Cell. 2020 Aug 20;182(4):1027-1043.e17. doi: 10.1016/j.cell.2020.07.025. PubMed 32822567.
Backbone
  Vector backbone: pD649
  Backbone size w/o insert (bp): 7153
  Vector type: Mammalian Expression
Growth in bacteria
  Bacterial resistance: Ampicillin, 100 μg/mL
  Growth temperature: 37°C
  Growth strain: DH5alpha
  Copy number: High Copy
Gene/Insert
  Gene/Insert name: NTM (alt name: NTRI)
  Species: H. sapiens (human)
  Insert size (bp): 858
  Entrez Gene: NTM (a.k.a. CEPU-1, HNT, IGLON2, NTRI)
  Promoter: CMV/SP6
  Tag / fusion protein: COMP5AP-AviTag-9xHis (C terminal on backbone)
  Cloning method: Restriction Enzyme; 5′ cloning site GCGGCCGC (not destroyed); 3′ cloning site GGCGCGCC (not destroyed)
  Sequencing primers: 5′ ATTTAGGTGACACTATAG; 3′ CGTCGCACTCCATCACGGTG
Resource information
  A portion of this plasmid was derived from a plasmid made by: synthesis by ThermoFisher
Terms and licenses: Academic/Nonprofit Terms; Industry Terms: Not Available to Industry
Depositor comments: Some plasmids in this collection may have an IS4-like element ISVsa5 family transposase upstream of the CMV promoter.
How to cite: pD649-HAsp-NTM-COMP5AP-AviTag-9xHis was a gift from Chris Garcia (Addgene plasmid # 157290 ; http://n2t.net/addgene:157290 ; RRID:Addgene_157290)
