[The description below was written by a language model from this plasmid's Addgene catalogue record and pLannotate feature annotations shown in this document.]
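Description:
pD649-HAsp-NTM-COMP5AP-AviTag-9xHis is a mammalian expression plasmid of about 8 kb built on the pD649 backbone. It produces the extracellular domain of human neurotrimin (NTM, also called NTRI or IGLON2), an IgLON-family neural cell adhesion molecule, as a secreted fusion protein. It replicates in E. coli at high copy from a ColE1/pUC-type origin and is selected with ampicillin through the β-lactamase gene. The small KanR, lacZα, rrnB terminator and f1 ori annotations are only short remnants, not functional parts.

Expression is driven by the CMV immediate-early enhancer and promoter, followed by a fragment of CMV intron A. An SP6 promoter lies just upstream of the coding region; it can serve for in vitro transcription and is the 5′ sequencing primer site. The open reading frame begins with a leader peptide: "HAsp" in the name, although the annotation software matched part of this region to an immunoglobulin heavy-chain signal sequence. The 858 bp NTM fragment follows, cloned between preserved NotI and AscI recognition sites. Downstream, in frame and supplied by the backbone, are the pentamerising coiled-coil region of rat cartilage oligomeric matrix protein (COMP), human placental alkaline phosphatase, an AviTag for enzymatic biotinylation, and a polyhistidine tag (9xHis by name, annotated as 8xHis). A bGH polyadenylation signal ends the unit.

A second cassette uses SV40 and EM7 promoters to drive a puromycin resistance gene with an SV40 poly(A) signal, which could in principle allow selection in mammalian cells.

The pentameric, enzyme-labelled ectodomain suits high-avidity detection of weak extracellular binding, consistent with the associated screen of human IgSF cell-surface protein interactions. The depositor notes that some plasmids in the collection may carry an IS4-like transposase insertion upstream of the CMV promoter; none is annotated here.
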