Features (pLannotate 1.2.2; 24 found; start..end, strand, type, name):
    119..143     -  CDS            KanR (fragment): aminoglycoside phosphotransferase; aph(3')-Ia; confers resistance to kanamycin
    254..842     +  rep_origin     ori: high-copy-number ColE1/pMB1/pBR322/pUC origin of replication
   1067..1084    +  terminator     rrnB T2 terminator (fragment): transcription terminator T2 from the E. coli rrnB gene
   1109..1128    -  CDS            lacZα (fragment): LacZα fragment of β-galactosidase; lacZ fragment
   1584..1600    +  protein_bind   lac operator: The lac repressor binds to the lac operator to inhibit transcription in E. coli. This inhibition can be relieved by adding lactose or isopropyl-β-D-thiogalactopyranoside (IPTG). lac repressor encoded by lacI
   1843..2146    +  enhancer       CMV enhancer: human cytomegalovirus immediate early enhancer
   2147..2350    +  promoter       CMV promoter: human cytomegalovirus (CMV) immediate early promoter
   2486..2529    +  intron         CMV intron (fragment): modified intron A from human cytomegalovirus
   2581..2599    +  promoter       SP6 promoter: promoter for bacteriophage SP6 RNA polymerase
   2603..2640    +  CDS            IgH signal sequence (fragment): signal sequence from the mouse immunoglobulin heavy chain variable region
   2749..3606    +  CDS            NTM (fragment): NTRI_HUMAN - Also known as IGLON2, NT. Experimental evidence at protein level: Swiss-Prot protein existence level 1. Neural cell adhesion molecule. From Homo sapiens (Human).
   3703..3882    +  CDS            Comp (fragment): COMP_RAT - Experimental evidence at protein level: Swiss-Prot protein existence level 1. May play a role in the structural integrity of cartilage via its interaction with other extracellular matrix proteins such as the collagens and fibronectin. Can mediate the interaction of chondrocytes with the cartilage extracellular matrix through interaction with cell surface integrin receptors. Could play a role in the pathogenesis of osteoarthritis. Potent suppressor of apoptosis in both primary chondrocytes and transformed cells. Suppresses apoptosis by blocking the activation of caspase-3 and by indu
   3870..5322    +  CDS            SEAP (fragment): secreted alkaline phosphatase from human placenta The natural enzyme has a C-terminal transmembrane sequence that is replaced by a GPI anchor.
   5347..5388    +  CDS            AviTag™ (fragment): peptide tag that allows for enzymatic biotinylation
   5392..5415    +  CDS            8xHis: 8xHis affinity tag
   5561..5672    +  polyA_signal   bGH poly(A) signal: bovine growth hormone polyadenylation signal
   5673..5781    +  rep_origin     f1 ori (fragment): f1 bacteriophage origin of replication; arrow indicates direction of (+) strand synthesis
   5795..6124    +  promoter       SV40 promoter: SV40 enhancer and early promoter
   6172..6219    +  promoter       EM7 promoter: synthetic bacterial promoter&nbsp
   6238..6837    +  CDS            PuroR (fragment): puromycin N-acetyltransferase; pac from Streptomyces; confers resistance to puromycin
   6847..6972    +  CDS            ble (fragment): BLE_KLEPN - Experimental evidence at protein level: Swiss-Prot protein existence level 1. Binding protein with a strong affinity to the bleomycin family of antibiotics. Binds to CL990; an antimitotic-antibiotic compound. From Klebsiella pneumoniae.
   6967..7088    +  polyA_signal   SV40 poly(A) signal: SV40 polyadenylation signal
   7141..8001    -  CDS            AmpR: β-lactamase; bla; confers resistance to ampicillin, carbenicillin, and related antibiotics
   8004..89      -  promoter       AmpR promoter (fragment) (across the origin): bla
>Addgene plasmid #157290 | pD649-HAsp-NTM-COMP5AP-AviTag-9xHis | depositor full sequence | sequence record 303689 | Full Sequence
TTTCAATATTATTGAAGCATTTATCAGGGTTATTGTCTCATGAGCGGATACATATTTGAATGTATTTAGA
AAAATAAACAAATAGGGGTCAGTGTTACAACCAATTAACCAATTCTGAACATTATCGCGAGCCCATTTAT
ACCTGAATATGGCTCATAACACCCCTTGCTCATGACCAAAATCCCTTAACGTGAGTTACGCGCGCGTCGT
TCCACTGAGCGTCAGACCCCGTAGAAAAGATCAAAGGATCTTCTTGAGATCCTTTTTTTCTGCGCGTAAT
CTGCTGCTTGCAAACAAAAAAACCACCGCTACCAGCGGTGGTTTGTTTGCCGGATCAAGAGCTACCAACT
CTTTTTCCGAAGGTAACTGGCTTCAGCAGAGCGCAGATACCAAATACTGTTCTTCTAGTGTAGCCGTAGT
TAGCCCACCACTTCAAGAACTCTGTAGCACCGCCTACATACCTCGCTCTGCTAATCCTGTTACCAGTGGC
TGCTGCCAGTGGCGATAAGTCGTGTCTTACCGGGTTGGACTCAAGACGATAGTTACCGGATAAGGCGCAG
CGGTCGGGCTGAACGGGGGGTTCGTGCACACAGCCCAGCTTGGAGCGAACGACCTACACCGAACTGAGAT
ACCTACAGCGTGAGCTATGAGAAAGCGCCACGCTTCCCGAAGGGAGAAAGGCGGACAGGTATCCGGTAAG
CGGCAGGGTCGGAACAGGAGAGCGCACGAGGGAGCTTCCAGGGGGAAACGCCTGGTATCTTTATAGTCCT
GTCGGGTTTCGCCACCTCTGACTTGAGCGTCGATTTTTGTGATGCTCGTCAGGGGGGCGGAGCCTATGGA
AAAACGCCAGCAACGCGGCCTTTTTACGGTTCCTGGCCTTTTGCTGGCCTTTTGCTCACATGTTCTTTCC
TGCGTTATCCCCTGATTCTGTGGATAACCGTATTACCGCCTTTGAGTGAGCTGATACCGCTCGCCGCAGC
CGAACGACCGAGCGCAGCGAGTCAGTGAGCGAGGAAGCGGAAGGCGAGAGTAGGGAACTGCCAGGCATCA
AACTAAGCAGAAGGCCCCTGACGGATGGCCTTTTTGCGTTTCTACAAACTCTTTCTGTGTTGTAAAACGA
CGGCCAGTCTTAAGCTCGGGCCCCCTGGGCGGTTCTGATAACGAGTAATCGTTAATCCGCAAATAACGTA
AAAACCCGCTTCGGCGGGTTTTTTTATGGGGGGAGTTTAGGGAAAGAGCATTTGTCAGAATATTTAAGGG
CGCCTGTCACTTTGCTTGATATATGAGAATTATTTAACCTTATAAATGAGAAAAAAGCAACGCACTTTAA
ATAAGATACGTTGCTTTTTCGATTGATGAACACCTATAATTAAACTATTCATCTATTATTTATGATTTTT
TGTATATACAATATTTCTAGTTTGTTAAAGAGAATTAAGAAAATAAATCTCGAAAATAATAAAGGGAAAA
TCAGTTTTTGATATCAAAATTATACATGTCAACGATAATACAAAATATAATACAAACTATAAGATGTTAT
CAGTATTTATTATCATTTAGAATAAATTTTGTGTCGCCCTTAATTGTGAGCGGATAACAATTACGAGCTT
CATGCACAGTGGCGTTGACTCAATATTGGCCATTAGCCATATTATTCATTGGTTATATAGCATAAATCAA
TATTGGCTATTGGCCATTGCATACGTTGTATCTATATCATAATATGTACATTTATATTGGCTCATGTCCA
ATATGACCGCCATGTTGGCATTGATTATTGACTAGTTATTAATAGTAATCAATTACGGGGTCATTAGTTC
ATAGCCCATATATGGAGTTCCGCGTTACATAACTTACGGTAAATGGCCCGCCTGGCTGACCGCCCAACGA
CCCCCGCCCATTGACGTCAATAATGACGTATGTTCCCATAGTAACGCCAATAGGGACTTTCCATTGACGT
CAATGGGTGGAGTATTTACGGTAAACTGCCCACTTGGCAGTACATCAAGTGTATCATATGCCAAGTACGC
CCCCTATTGACGTCAATGACGGTAAATGGCCCGCCTGGCATTATGCCCAGTACATGACCTTATGGGACTT
TCCTACTTGGCAGTACATCTACGTATTAGTCATCGCTATTACCATGGTGATGCGGTTTTGGCAGTACATC
AATGGGCGTGGATAGCGGTTTGACTCACGGGGATTTCCAAGTCTCCACCCCATTGACGTCAATGGGAGTT
TGTTTTGGCACCAAAATCAACGGGACTTTCCAAAATGTCGTAACAACTCCGCCCCATTGACGCAAATGGG
CGGTAGGCGTGTACGGTGGGAGGTCTATATAAGCAGAGCTCGTTTAGTGAACCGTCAGATCGCCTGGAGA
CGCCATCCACGCTGTTTTGACCTCCATAGAAGACACCGGGACCGATCCAGCCTCCGCGGCCGGGAACGGT
GCATTGGAACGCGGATTCCCCGTGCCAAGAGTGACGTAAGTACCGCCTATAGAGTCTATAGGCCCACCCC
CTTGGCTTCGTTAGAACGCGGCTACAATTAATACATAACCTTATGTATCATACACATACGATTTAGGTGA
CACTATAGAATAACATCCACTTTGCCTTTCTCTCCACAGGTGTCCACTCCCAGGTCCAACTGCACCTCGG
TTCTATCGAAAACGCGCCTGCTAGCGCCACCATGAAGACCATCATTGCCCTGAGCTACATCTTCTGCCTG
GTGTTCGCTGCGGCCGCCAGCGGAGATGCCACATTTCCCAAAGCCATGGACAACGTGACAGTGCGGCAGG
GCGAAAGCGCCACACTGAGATGCACCATCGACAACAGAGTGACCAGAGTGGCCTGGCTGAACAGAAGCAC
AATCCTGTACGCCGGCAACGACAAGTGGTGTCTGGACCCTAGAGTGGTGCTGCTGAGCAACACCCAGACA
CAGTACAGCATCGAGATCCAGAACGTGGACGTGTACGACGAGGGCCCTTACACCTGTAGCGTGCAGACCG
ACAATCACCCCAAGACCAGCAGAGTGCACCTGATCGTGCAGGTTTCCCCAAAGATCGTGGAAATCAGCAG
CGACATCAGCATCAACGAGGGCAACAACATCAGCCTGACCTGTATCGCCACCGGCAGACCTGAACCTACC
GTGACTTGGAGACACATCAGCCCTAAGGCCGTGGGCTTTGTGTCCGAGGACGAGTATCTGGAAATCCAGG
GCATCACCAGAGAGCAGAGCGGCGATTACGAGTGCAGCGCCTCTAATGATGTGGCCGCTCCTGTCGTGCG
GAGAGTGAAAGTGACCGTGAACTACCCTCCTTACATCAGCGAGGCCAAAGGCACAGGTGTCCCTGTGGGA
CAAAAGGGAACTCTGCAGTGTGAAGCCTCTGCCGTGCCTTCTGCCGAGTTCCAGTGGTACAAGGACGACA
AGCGGCTGATCGAGGGCAAGAAAGGCGTGAAGGTGGAAAACAGACCCTTCCTGAGCAAGCTGATCTTCTT
CAACGTGTCCGAACACGACTACGGCAACTACACCTGTGTGGCCTCTAACAAGCTGGGCCACACCAACGCC
AGCATCATGCTTTTTGGACCTGGCGCCGTGTCTGAAGGCGCGCCGGAAGATCAAGTTGATCCAAGATTGA
TTGATGGCAAGGGCGGATCTCTGGAGGTGCTGTTCCAGGGACCAGGCGGAAGCGGCAATCCCGGCGGCGA
TCTGGCCCCCCAGATGCTGCGCGAGCTGCAGGAGACCAATGCCGCCCTGCAGGACGTGCGCGAGCTGCTG
CGCCACCGCGTGAAGGAGATCACCTTCCTGAAGAACACCGTGATGGAGTGCGACGCCTGCGGTATGCAGC
CCTCTAGAGGCTCCGGCTCCATCATCCCAGTTGAGGAGGAGAACCCGGACTTCTGGAACCGCGAGGCAGC
CGAGGCCCTGGGTGCCGCCAAGAAGCTGCAGCCTGCACAGACAGCCGCCAAGAACCTCATCATCTTCCTG
GGCGATGGGATGGGGGTGTCTACGGTGACAGCTGCCAGGATCCTAAAAGGGCAGAAGAAGGACAAACTGG
GGCCTGAGATACCCCTGGCCATGGACCGCTTCCCATATGTGGCTCTGTCCAAGACATACAATGTAGACAA
ACATGTGCCAGACAGTGGAGCCACAGCCACGGCCTACCTGTGCGGGGTCAAGGGCAACTTCCAGACCATT
GGCTTGAGTGCAGCCGCCCGCTTTAACCAGTGCAACACGACACGCGGCAACGAGGTCATCTCCGTGATGA
ATCGGGCCAAGAAAGCAGGGAAGTCAGTGGGAGTGGTAACCACCACACGAGTGCAGCACGCCTCGCCAGC
CGGCACCTACGCCCACACGGTGAACCGCAACTGGTACTCGGACGCCGACGTGCCTGCCTCGGCCCGCCAG
GAGGGGTGCCAGGACATCGCTACGCAGCTCATCTCCAACATGGACATTGACGTGATCCTAGGTGGAGGCC
GAAAGTACATGTTTCGCATGGGAACCCCAGACCCTGAGTACCCAGATGACTACAGCCAAGGTGGGACCAG
GCTGGACGGGAAGAATCTGGTGCAGGAATGGCTGGCGAAGCGCCAGGGTGCCCGGTATGTGTGGAACCGC
ACTGAGCTCATGCAGGCTTCCCTGGACCCGTCTGTGACCCATCTCATGGGTCTCTTTGAGCCTGGAGACA
TGAAATACGAGATCCACCGAGACTCCACACTGGACCCCTCCCTGATGGAGATGACAGAGGCTGCCCTGCG
CCTGCTGAGCAGGAACCCCCGCGGCTTCTTCCTCTTCGTGGAGGGTGGTCGCATCGACCATGGTCATCAT
GAAAGCAGGGCTTACCGGGCACTGACTGAGACGATCATGTTCGACGACGCCATTGAGAGGGCGGGCCAGC
TCACCAGCGAGGAGGACACGCTGAGCCTCGTCACTGCCGACCACTCCCACGTCTTCTCCTTCGGAGGCTA
CCCCCTGCGAGGGAGCTCCATCTTCGGGCTGGCCCCTGGCAAGGCCCGGGACAGGAAGGCCTACACGGTC
CTCCTATACGGAAACGGTCCAGGCTATGTGCTCAAGGACGGCGCCCGGCCGGATGTTACCGAGAGCGAGA
GCGGGAGCCCCGAGTATCGGCAGCAGTCAGCAGTGCCCCTGGACGAAGAGACCCACGCAGGCGAGGACGT
GGCGGTGTTCGCGCGCGGCCCGCAGGCGCACCTGGTTCACGGCGTGCAGGAGCAGACCTTCATAGCGCAC
GTCATGGCCTTCGCCGCCTGCCTGGAGCCCTACACCGCCTGCGACCTGGCGCCCCCCGCCGGCACCACCG
ACGCCGCGCACCCGGGTGGCGGAGGACTGAACGACATCTTCGAGGCTCAGAAAATCGAATGGCACGAACA
TCACCATCACCATCACCATCACCATTAAGGCCGGCCTGTAGTCACTGGCACAACGCGTTACCCGGTAAGC
CAATCGGGTATACACGGTCGTCATACTGCAGACAGGGTTCTTCTACTTTGCAAGATAGTCTTGAGTAGTA
AAATAAATAGATAGAGAAAATCAGCCTCGACTGTGCCTTCTAGTTGCCAGCCATCTGTTGTTTGCCCCTC
CCCCGTGCCTTCCTTGACCCTGGAAGGTGCCACTCCCACTGTCCTTTCCTAATAAAATGAGGAAATTGCA
TCACAACACTCAACCCTATCTCGGTCTATTCTTTTGATTTATAAGGGATTTTGCCGATTTCGGCCTATTG
GTTAAAAAATGAGCTGATTTAACAAAAATTTAACGCGAATTAATTCTGTGGAATGTGTGTCAGTTAGGGT
GTGGAAAGTCCCCAGGCTCCCCAGCAGGCAGAAGTATGCAAAGCATGCATCTCAATTAGTCAGCAACCAG
GTGTGGAAAGTCCCCAGGCTCCCCAGCAGGCAGAAGTATGCAAAGCATGCATCTCAATTAGTCAGCAACC
ATAGTCCCGCCCCTAACTCCGCCCATCCCGCCCCTAACTCCGCCCAGTTCCGCCCATTCTCCGCCCCATG
GCTGACTAATTTTTTTTATTTATGCAGAGGCCGAGGCCGCCTCTGCCTCTGAGCTATTCCAGAAGTAGTG
AGGAGGCTTTTTTGGAGGCCTAGGCTTTTGCAAAAAGCTCCCGGGAGCTTGTATATCCATTTTCGGATCT
GATCAGCACGTGTTGACAATTAATCATCGGCATAGTATATCGGCATAGTATAATACGACAAGGTGAGGAA
CTAAACCATGACCGAGTACAAGCCCACGGTGCGCCTCGCCACCCGCGACGACGTCCCCAGGGCCGTACGC
ACCCTCGCCGCCGCGTTCGCCGACTACCCCGCCACGCGCCACACCGTCGATCCGGACCGCCACATCGAGC
GGGTCACCGAGCTGCAAGAACTCTTCCTCACGCGCGTCGGGCTCGACATCGGCAAGGTGTGGGTCGCGGA
CGACGGCGCCGCGGTGGCGGTCTGGACCACGCCGGAGAGCGTCGAAGCGGGGGCGGTGTTCGCCGAGATC
GGCCCGCGCATGGCCGAGTTGAGCGGTTCCCGGCTGGCCGCGCAGCAACAGATGGAAGGCCTCCTGGCGC
CGCACCGGCCCAAGGAGCCCGCGTGGTTCCTGGCCACCGTCGGCGTCTCGCCCGACCACCAGGGCAAGGG
TCTGGGCAGCGCCGTCGTGCTCCCCGGAGTGGAGGCGGCCGAGCGCGCCGGGGTGCCCGCCTTCCTGGAG
ACATCCGCGCCCCGCAACCTCCCCTTCTACGAGCGGCTCGGCTTCACCGTCACCGCCGACGTCGAGGTGC
CCGAAGGACCGCGCACCTGGTGCATGACCCGCAAGCCCGGTGCCTGACACGTGCTACGAGATTTCGATTC
CACCGCCGCCTTCTATGAAAGGTTGGGCTTCGGAATCGTTTTCCGGGACGCCGGCTGGATGATCCTCCAG
CGCGGGGATCTCATGCTGGAGTTCTTCGCCCACCCCAACTTGTTTATTGCAGCTTATAATGGTTACAAAT
AAAGCAATAGCATCACAAATTTCACAAATAAAGCATTTTTTTCACTGCATTCTAGTTGTGGTTTGTCCAA
ACTCATCAATGTATCTTATCATGTCTGTATACCGTCGACCTCTAGCTAGAGCTTGGCGTAATCATGGTCA
TTACCAATGCTTAATCAGTGAGGCACCTATCTCAGCGATCTGTCTATTTCGTTCATCCATAGTTGCCTGA
CTCCCCGTCGTGTAGATAACTACGATACGGGAGGGCTTACCATCTGGCCCCAGCGCTGCGATGATACCGC
GAGAACCACGCTCACCGGCTCCGGATTTATCAGCAATAAACCAGCCAGCCGGAAGGGCCGAGCGCAGAAG
TGGTCCTGCAACTTTATCCGCCTCCATCCAGTCTATTAATTGTTGCCGGGAAGCTAGAGTAAGTAGTTCG
CCAGTTAATAGTTTGCGCAACGTTGTTGCCATCGCTACAGGCATCGTGGTGTCACGCTCGTCGTTTGGTA
TGGCTTCATTCAGCTCCGGTTCCCAACGATCAAGGCGAGTTACATGATCCCCCATGTTGTGCAAAAAAGC
GGTTAGCTCCTTCGGTCCTCCGATCGTTGTCAGAAGTAAGTTGGCCGCAGTGTTATCACTCATGGTTATG
GCAGCACTGCATAATTCTCTTACTGTCATGCCATCCGTAAGATGCTTTTCTGTGACTGGTGAGTACTCAA
CCAAGTCATTCTGAGAATAGTGTATGCGGCGACCGAGTTGCTCTTGCCCGGCGTCAATACGGGATAATAC
CGCGCCACATAGCAGAACTTTAAAAGTGCTCATCATTGGAAAACGTTCTTCGGGGCGAAAACTCTCAAGG
ATCTTACCGCTGTTGAGATCCAGTTCGATGTAACCCACTCGTGCACCCAACTGATCTTCAGCATCTTTTA
CTTTCACCAGCGTTTCTGGGTGAGCAAAAACAGGAAGGCAAAATGCCGCAAAAAAGGGAATAAGGGCGAC
ACGGAAATGTTGAATACTCATATTCTTCCTT
