>Addgene plasmid #157290 | pD649-HAsp-NTM-COMP5AP-AviTag-9xHis | depositor partial sequence | sequence record 303690 | insert (extracellular domain)
AGCGGAGATGCCACATTTCCCAAAGCCATGGACAACGTGACAGTGCGGCAGGGCGAAAGCGCCACACTGA
GATGCACCATCGACAACAGAGTGACCAGAGTGGCCTGGCTGAACAGAAGCACAATCCTGTACGCCGGCAA
CGACAAGTGGTGTCTGGACCCTAGAGTGGTGCTGCTGAGCAACACCCAGACACAGTACAGCATCGAGATC
CAGAACGTGGACGTGTACGACGAGGGCCCTTACACCTGTAGCGTGCAGACCGACAATCACCCCAAGACCA
GCAGAGTGCACCTGATCGTGCAGGTTTCCCCAAAGATCGTGGAAATCAGCAGCGACATCAGCATCAACGA
GGGCAACAACATCAGCCTGACCTGTATCGCCACCGGCAGACCTGAACCTACCGTGACTTGGAGACACATC
AGCCCTAAGGCCGTGGGCTTTGTGTCCGAGGACGAGTATCTGGAAATCCAGGGCATCACCAGAGAGCAGA
GCGGCGATTACGAGTGCAGCGCCTCTAATGATGTGGCCGCTCCTGTCGTGCGGAGAGTGAAAGTGACCGT
GAACTACCCTCCTTACATCAGCGAGGCCAAAGGCACAGGTGTCCCTGTGGGACAAAAGGGAACTCTGCAG
TGTGAAGCCTCTGCCGTGCCTTCTGCCGAGTTCCAGTGGTACAAGGACGACAAGCGGCTGATCGAGGGCA
AGAAAGGCGTGAAGGTGGAAAACAGACCCTTCCTGAGCAAGCTGATCTTCTTCAACGTGTCCGAACACGA
CTACGGCAACTACACCTGTGTGGCCTCTAACAAGCTGGGCCACACCAACGCCAGCATCATGCTTTTTGGA
CCTGGCGCCGTGTCTGAA
